Addgene plasmid #137786: HsH1R DRY->AAY-mTurquoise2
Purpose: Visualization of the Histamine-1 receptor DRY mutant
Depositing lab: Dorus Gadella. Depositing organization: University of Amsterdam. Publication: Not So Dry After All: DRY Mutants of the AT1A Receptor and H1 Receptor Can Induce G-Protein-Dependent Signaling. Pietraszewska-Bogiel A, Joosen L, Chertkova AO, Goedhart J. ACS Omega. 2020 Feb 3;5(6):2648-2659. doi: 10.1021/acsomega.9b03146. eCollection 2020 Feb 18. PubMed 32095688.
Backbone
  Vector backbone: pEGFP-N1
  Vector type: Mammalian Expression
Growth in bacteria
  Bacterial resistance: Kanamycin, 50 μg/mL
  Growth temperature: 37°C
  Growth strain: DH5alpha
  Copy number: High Copy
Gene/Insert
  Gene/Insert name: Human histamine receptor; DRY mutant
  Species: H. sapiens (human)
  Mutation: DRY -> AAY
  Promoter: CMV
  Cloning method: Restriction Enzyme; 5′ cloning site Unknown (unknown if destroyed)
Terms and licenses: Academic/Nonprofit Terms; Industry Terms: Not Available to Industry
How to cite: HsH1R DRY->AAY-mTurquoise2 was a gift from Dorus Gadella (Addgene plasmid # 137786 ; http://n2t.net/addgene:137786 ; RRID:Addgene_137786)
