[The description below was written by a language model from this plasmid's Addgene catalogue record and pLannotate feature annotations shown in this document.]
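Description:
HsH1R DRY->AAY-mTurquoise2 is a mammalian expression plasmid built on the pEGFP-N1 backbone, in which the original EGFP has been replaced by the cyan fluorescent protein mTurquoise2. It is a 6,173 nt circular construct propagated in E. coli from a high-copy ColE1/pUC-type origin and selected with kanamycin. The resistance gene is the Tn5 aminoglycoside phosphotransferase (NeoR/KanR), which sits behind tandem bacterial (bla-type) and SV40 early promoters and is terminated by the HSV TK polyadenylation signal. The same cassette therefore gives kanamycin resistance in bacteria and can confer G418 resistance in transfected mammalian cells. An f1 origin is also present, a standard backbone element that permits single-stranded DNA production. The short annotated fragments of ble, SV40 large T antigen and bGH poly(A) appear to be backbone remnants or partial annotation matches rather than functional parts.

The payload is the human histamine H1 receptor (HRH1) coding sequence placed downstream of the CMV immediate early enhancer and promoter, which span the numbering origin of the circular map. It is followed by a short stretch of residual multiple cloning site, then mTurquoise2 and the SV40 polyadenylation signal. This layout corresponds to a C-terminal fusion of the fluorescent protein to the receptor, as expected for an N1-type vector. The receptor carries a DRY to AAY substitution in the conserved DRY motif, a sequence in G-protein-coupled receptors that is classically linked to G-protein coupling. The stated purpose is visualization of this H1 receptor DRY mutant in cells, in the context of work examining whether such mutants can still induce G-protein-dependent signalling. The cloning sites used are not recorded.
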