Features (pLannotate 1.2.2; 16 found; start..end, strand, type, name):
      1..204     +  promoter       CMV promoter: human cytomegalovirus (CMV) immediate early promoter
    227..263     +  misc_feature   MCS (fragment): multiple cloning site
    264..1724    +  CDS            HRH1: HRH1_HUMAN - Experimental evidence at protein level: Swiss-Prot protein existence level 1. In peripheral tissues, the H1 subclass of histamine receptors mediates the contraction of smooth muscles, increase in capillary permeability due to contraction of terminal venules, and catecholamine release from adrenal medulla, as well as mediating neurotransmission in the central nervous system. From Homo sapiens (Human).
   1725..1747    +  misc_feature   MCS (fragment): multiple cloning site
   1755..2474    +  CDS            mTurquoise2: enhanced monomeric variant of CFP (Goedhart et al., 2012) mammalian codon-optimized
   2491..2574    +  CDS            large T antigen (fragment): large T antigen from SV40 (simian virus 40)
   2597..2718    +  polyA_signal   SV40 poly(A) signal: SV40 polyadenylation signal
   2752..3180    -  rep_origin     f1 ori (sequence partly withheld): f1 bacteriophage origin of replication; arrow indicates direction of (+) strand synthesis
   3207..3311    +  promoter       AmpR promoter: bla
   3313..3670    +  promoter       SV40 promoter: SV40 enhancer and early promoter
   3705..4499    +  CDS            NeoR/KanR: aminoglycoside phosphotransferase from Tn5; aph(3')-II (or nptII); confers resistance to neomycin, kanamycin, and G418 (Geneticin®)
   4520..4672    +  CDS            ble (fragment): BLE_KLEPN - Experimental evidence at protein level: Swiss-Prot protein existence level 1. Binding protein with a strong affinity to the bleomycin family of antibiotics. Binds to CL990; an antimitotic-antibiotic compound. From Klebsiella pneumoniae.
   4731..4778    +  polyA_signal   HSV TK poly(A) signal: herpes simplex virus thymidine kinase polyadenylation signal (Cole and Stacy, 1985)
   4869..4885    -  polyA_signal   bGH poly(A) signal (fragment): bovine growth hormone polyadenylation signal
   5107..5695    +  rep_origin     ori: high-copy-number ColE1/pMB1/pBR322/pUC origin of replication
   5870..6173    +  enhancer       CMV enhancer: human cytomegalovirus immediate early enhancer
>Addgene plasmid #137786 | HsH1R DRY->AAY-mTurquoise2 | addgene full sequence | sequence record 273185 | Addgene NGS Result
GTGATGCGGTTTTGGCAGTACATCAATGGGCGTGGATAGCGGTTTGACTCACGGGGATTTCCAAGTCTCC
ACCCCATTGACGTCAATGGGAGTTTGTTTTGGCACCAAAATCAACGGGACTTTCCAAAATGTCGTAACAA
CTCCGCCCCATTGACGCAAATGGGCGGTAGGCGTGTACGGTGGGAGGTCTATATAAGCAGAGCTGGTTTA
GTGAACCGTCAGATCCGCTAGCGCTACCGGACTCAGATCTCGAGCTCAAGCTTATGAGCCTCCCCAATTC
CTCCTGCCTCTTAGAAGACAAGATGTGTGAGGGCAACAAGACCACTATGGCCAGCCCCCAGCTGATGCCC
CTGGTGGTGGTCCTGAGCACTATCTGCTTGGTCACAGTAGGGCTCAACCTGCTGGTGCTGTATGCCGTAC
GGAGTGAGCGGAAGCTCCACACTGTGGGGAACCTGTACATCGTCAGCCTCTCGGTGGCGGACTTGATCGT
GGGTGCCGTCGTCATGCCTATGAACATCCTCTACCTGCTCATGTCCAAGTGGTCACTGGGCCGTCCTCTC
TGCCTCTTTTGGCTTTCCATGGACTATGTGGCCAGCACAGCGTCCATTTTCAGTGTCTTCATCCTGTGCA
TTGCTGCCTACCGCTCTGTCCAGCAGCCCCTCAGGTACCTTAAGTATCGTACCAAGACCCGAGCCTCGGC
CACCATTCTGGGGGCCTGGTTTCTCTCTTTTCTGTGGGTTATTCCCATTCTAGGCTGGAATCACTTCATG
CAGCAGACCTCGGTGCGCCGAGAGGACAAGTGTGAGACAGACTTCTATGATGTCACCTGGTTCAAGGTCA
TGACTGCCATCATCAACTTCTACCTGCCCACCTTGCTCATGCTCTGGTTCTATGCCAAGATCTACAAGGC
CGTACGACAACACTGCCAGCACCGGGAGCTCATCAATAGGTCCCTCCCTTCCTTCTCAGAAATTAAGCTG
AGGCCAGAGAACCCCAAGGGGGATGCCAAGAAACCAGGGAAGGAGTCTCCCTGGGAGGTTCTGAAAAGGA
AGCCAAAAGATGCTGGTGGTGGATCTGTCTTGAAGTCACCATCCCAAACCCCCAAGGAGATGAAATCCCC
AGTTGTCTTCAGCCAAGAGGATGATAGAGAAGTAGACAAACTCTACTGCTTTCCACTTGATATTGTGCAC
ATGCAGGCTGCGGCAGAGGGGAGTAGCAGGGACTATGTAGCCGTCAACCGGAGCCATGGCCAGCTCAAGA
CAGATGAGCAGGGCCTGAACACACATGGGGCCAGCGAGATATCAGAGGATCAGATGTTAGGTGATAGCCA
GTCCTTCTCTCGAACGGACTCAGATACCACCACAGAGACAGCACCAGGCAAAGGCAAATTGAGGAGTGGG
TCTAACACAGGCCTGGATTACATCAAGTTTACTTGGAAGAGGCTCCGCTCGCATTCAAGACAGTATGTAT
CTGGGTTGCACATGAACCGCGAAAGGAAGGCCGCCAAACAGTTGGGTTTTATCATGGCAGCCTTCATCCT
CTGCTGGATCCCTTATTTCATCTTCTTCATGGTCATTGCCTTCTGCAAGAACTGTTGCAATGAACATTTG
CACATGTTCACCATCTGGCTGGGCTACATCAACTCCACACTGAACCCCCTCATCTACCCCTTGTGCAATG
AGAACTTCAAGAAGACATTCAAGAGAATTCTGCATATTCGCTCCCCGCGGGCCCGGGATCCACCGGTCGC
CACCATGGTGAGCAAGGGCGAGGAGCTGTTCACCGGGGTGGTGCCCATCCTGGTCGAGCTGGACGGCGAC
GTAAACGGCCACAAGTTCAGCGTGTCCGGCGAGGGCGAGGGCGATGCCACCTACGGCAAGCTGACCCTGA
AGTTCATCTGCACCACCGGCAAGCTGCCCGTGCCCTGGCCCACCCTCGTGACCACCCTGTCCTGGGGCGT
GCAGTGCTTCGCCCGCTACCCCGACCACATGAAGCAGCACGACTTCTTCAAGTCCGCCATGCCCGAAGGC
TACGTCCAGGAGCGCACCATCTTCTTCAAGGACGACGGCAACTACAAGACCCGCGCCGAGGTGAAGTTCG
AGGGCGACACCCTGGTGAACCGCATCGAGCTGAAGGGCATCGACTTCAAGGAGGACGGCAACATCCTGGG
GCACAAGCTGGAGTACAACTACTTTAGCGACAACGTCTATATCACCGCCGACAAGCAGAAGAACGGCATC
AAGGCCAACTTCAAGATCCGCCACAACATCGAGGACGGCGGCGTGCAGCTCGCCGACCACTACCAGCAGA
ACACCCCCATCGGCGACGGCCCCGTGCTGCTGCCCGACAACCACTACCTGAGCACCCAGTCCAAGCTGAG
CAAAGACCCCAACGAGAAGCGCGATCACATGGTCCTGCTGGAGTTCGTGACCGCCGCCGGGATCACTCTC
GGCATGGACGAGCTGTACAAGTAAAGCGGCCGCGACTCTAGATCATAATCAGCCATACCACATTTGTAGA
GGTTTTACTTGCTTTAAAAAACCTCCCACACCTCCCCCTGAACCTGAAACATAAAATGAATGCAATTGTT
GTTGTTAACTTGTTTATTGCAGCTTATAATGGTTACAAATAAAGCAATAGCATCACAAATTTCACAAATA
AAGCATTTTTTTCACTGCATTCTAGTTGTGGTTTGTCCAAACTCATCAATGTATCTTAAGGCGTAAATTG
TAAGCGTTAATATTTTGTTAAAATTCGCGTTAAATTTTTGTTAAATCAGCTCATTTTTTAACCAATAGGC
CGAAATCGGCAAAATCCCTTATAAATCAAAAGAATAGACCGAGATAGGGT
[37 nt withheld, positions 2851-2887]
AAAGAACGTGGACTCCAACGTCAAAGG
[49 nt withheld, positions 2915-2963]
T
[91 nt withheld, positions 2965-3055]
G
[124 nt withheld, positions 3057-3180]
CAGGTGGCACTTTTCGGGGAAATGTGCGCGGAACCCCTATTTGTTTATTTTTCTAAATACATTCAAATAT
GTATCCGCTCATGAGACAATAACCCTGATAAATGCTTCAATAATATTGAAAAAGGAAGAGTCCTGAGGCG
GAAAGAACCAGCTGTGGAATGTGTGTCAGTTAGGGTGTGGAAAGTCCCCAGGCTCCCCAGCAGGCAGAAG
TATGCAAAGCATGCATCTCAATTAGTCAGCAACCAGGTGTGGAAAGTCCCCAGGCTCCCCAGCAGGCAGA
AGTATGCAAAGCATGCATCTCAATTAGTCAGCAACCATAGTCCCGCCCCTAACTCCGCCCATCCCGCCCC
TAACTCCGCCCAGTTCCGCCCATTCTCCGCCCCATGGCTGACTAATTTTTTTTATTTATGCAGAGGCCGA
GGCCGCCTCGGCCTCTGAGCTATTCCAGAAGTAGTGAGGAGGCTTTTTTGGAGGCCTAGGCTTTTGCAAA
GATCGATCAAGAGACAGGATGAGGATCGTTTCGCATGATTGAACAAGATGGATTGCACGCAGGTTCTCCG
GCCGCTTGGGTGGAGAGGCTATTCGGCTATGACTGGGCACAACAGACAATCGGCTGCTCTGATGCCGCCG
TGTTCCGGCTGTCAGCGCAGGGGCGCCCGGTTCTTTTTGTCAAGACCGACCTGTCCGGTGCCCTGAATGA
ACTGCAAGACGAGGCAGCGCGGCTATCGTGGCTGGCCACGACGGGCGTTCCTTGCGCAGCTGTGCTCGAC
GTTGTCACTGAAGCGGGAAGGGACTGGCTGCTATTGGGCGAAGTGCCGGGGCAGGATCTCCTGTCATCTC
ACCTTGCTCCTGCCGAGAAAGTATCCATCATGGCTGATGCAATGCGGCGGCTGCATACGCTTGATCCGGC
TACCTGCCCATTCGACCACCAAGCGAAACATCGCATCGAGCGAGCACGTACTCGGATGGAAGCCGGTCTT
GTCGATCAGGATGATCTGGACGAAGAGCATCAGGGGCTCGCGCCAGCCGAACTGTTCGCCAGGCTCAAGG
CGAGCATGCCCGACGGCGAGGATCTCGTCGTGACCCATGGCGATGCCTGCTTGCCGAATATCATGGTGGA
AAATGGCCGCTTTTCTGGATTCATCGACTGTGGCCGGCTGGGTGTGGCGGACCGCTATCAGGACATAGCG
TTGGCTACCCGTGATATTGCTGAAGAGCTTGGCGGCGAATGGGCTGACCGCTTCCTCGTGCTTTACGGTA
TCGCCGCTCCCGATTCGCAGCGCATCGCCTTCTATCGCCTTCTTGACGAGTTCTTCTGAGCGGGACTCTG
GGGTTCGAAATGACCGACCAAGCGACGCCCAACCTGCCATCACGAGATTTCGATTCCACCGCCGCCTTCT
ATGAAAGGTTGGGCTTCGGAATCGTTTTCCGGGACGCCGGCTGGATGATCCTCCAGCGCGGGGATCTCAT
GCTGGAGTTCTTCGCCCACCCTAGGGGGAGGCTAACTGAAACACGGAAGGAGACAATACCGGAAGGAACC
CGCGCTATGACGGCAATAAAAAGACAGAATAAAACGCACGGTGTTGGGTCGTTTGTTCATAAACGCGGGG
TTCGGTCCCAGGGCTGGCACTCTGTCGATACCCCACCGAGACCCCATTGGGGCCAATACGCCCGCGTTTC
TTCCTTTTCCCCACCCCACCCCCCAAGTTCGGGTGAAGGCCCAGGGCTCGCAGCCAACGTCGGGGCGGCA
GGCCCTGCCATAGCCTCAGGTTACTCATATATACTTTAGATTGATTTAAAACTTCATTTTTAATTTAAAA
GGATCTAGGTGAAGATCCTTTTTGATAATCTCATGACCAAAATCCCTTAACGTGAGTTTTCGTTCCACTG
AGCGTCAGACCCCGTAGAAAAGATCAAAGGATCTTCTTGAGATCCTTTTTTTCTGCGCGTAATCTGCTGC
TTGCAAACAAAAAAACCACCGCTACCAGCGGTGGTTTGTTTGCCGGATCAAGAGCTACCAACTCTTTTTC
CGAAGGTAACTGGCTTCAGCAGAGCGCAGATACCAAATACTGTTCTTCTAGTGTAGCCGTAGTTAGGCCA
CCACTTCAAGAACTCTGTAGCACCGCCTACATACCTCGCTCTGCTAATCCTGTTACCAGTGGCTGCTGCC
AGTGGCGATAAGTCGTGTCTTACCGGGTTGGACTCAAGACGATAGTTACCGGATAAGGCGCAGCGGTCGG
GCTGAACGGGGGGTTCGTGCACACAGCCCAGCTTGGAGCGAACGACCTACACCGAACTGAGATACCTACA
GCGTGAGCTATGAGAAAGCGCCACGCTTCCCGAAGGGAGAAAGGCGGACAGGTATCCGGTAAGCGGCAGG
GTCGGAACAGGAGAGCGCACGAGGGAGCTTCCAGGGGGAAACGCCTGGTATCTTTATAGTCCTGTCGGGT
TTCGCCACCTCTGACTTGAGCGTCGATTTTTGTGATGCTCGTCAGGGGGGCGGAGCCTATGGAAAAACGC
CAGCAACGCGGCCTTTTTACGGTTCCTGGCCTTTTGCTGGCCTTTTGCTCACATGTTCTTTCCTGCGTTA
TCCCCTGATTCTGTGGATAACCGTATTACCGCCATGCATTAGTTATTAATAGTAATCAATTACGGGGTCA
TTAGTTCATAGCCCATATATGGAGTTCCGCGTTACATAACTTACGGTAAATGGCCCGCCTGGCTGACCGC
CCAACGACCCCCGCCCATTGACGTCAATAATGACGTATGTTCCCATAGTAACGCCAATAGGGACTTTCCA
TTGACGTCAATGGGTGGAGTATTTACGGTAAACTGCCCACTTGGCAGTACATCAAGTGTATCATATGCCA
AGTACGCCCCCTATTGACGTCAATGACGGTAAATGGCCCGCCTGGCATTATGCCCAGTACATGACCTTAT
GGGACTTTCCTACTTGGCAGTACATCTACGTATTAGTCATCGCTATTACCATG
